>Addgene plasmid #177957 | CoV2-N-D377Y | addgene full sequence | sequence record 348184 | Addgene NGS Result
TTAGGCGTTTTGCGCTGCTTCGCGATGTACGGGCCAGATATACGCGTTGACATTGATTATTGACTAGTTA
TTAATAGTAATCAATTACGGGGTCATTAGTTCATAGCCCATATATGGAGTTCCGCGTTACATAACTTACG
GTAAATGGCCCGCCTGGCTGACCGCCCAACGACCCCCGCCCATTGACGTCAATAATGACGTATGTTCCCA
TAGTAACGCCAATAGGGACTTTCCATTGACGTCAATGGGTGGAGTATTTACGGTAAACTGCCCACTTGGC
AGTACATCAAGTGTATCATATGCCAAGTACGCCCCCTATTGACGTCAATGACGGTAAATGGCCCGCCTGG
CATTATGCCCAGTACATGACCTTATGGGACTTTCCTACTTGGCAGTACATCTACGTATTAGTCATCGCTA
TTACCATGGTGATGCGGTTTTGGCAGTACATCAATGGGCGTGGATAGCGGTTTGACTCACGGGGATTTCC
AAGTCTCCACCCCATTGACGTCAATGGGAGTTTGTTTTGGCACCAAAATCAACGGGACTTTCCAAAATGT
CGTAACAACTCCGCCCCATTGACGCAAATGGGCGGTAGGCGTGTACGGTGGGAGGTCTATATAAGCAGAG
CTCTCTGGCTAACTAGAGAACCCACTGCTTACTGGCTTATCGAAATTAATACGACTCACTATAGGGAGAC
CCAAGCTGGCTAGCCTTCCATTTCAGGTGTCGTGAGGATCTATTTCCGGTGAATTCGCCGCCACCATGAG
CGACAACGGCCCCCAAAACCAACGGAATGCCCCTCGGATAACATTTGGTGGCCCTAGTGATTCCACAGGA
AGTAACCAAAACGGAGAACGGTCTGGAGCCCGCTCTAAACAGAGGCGACCACAGGGATTGCCAAATAACA
CAGCGTCATGGTTTACAGCCCTGACTCAACATGGAAAGGAGGACTTGAAATTTCCACGAGGACAGGGTGT
ACCAATAAACACAAACAGTAGTCCAGACGATCAGATCGGGTATTATAGAAGGGCCACGAGACGCATCAGA
GGTGGAGATGGTAAAATGAAAGATCTCAGTCCGCGCTGGTACTTTTATTATTTGGGAACCGGCCCAGAAG
CGGGCCTCCCATATGGAGCCAATAAGGACGGGATTATATGGGTGGCTACAGAGGGAGCCCTCAATACGCC
AAAAGATCACATCGGAACAAGAAACCCTGCTAATAATGCCGCAATCGTGCTGCAGTTGCCTCAGGGGACG
ACGCTTCCTAAAGGCTTTTACGCAGAAGGATCACGCGGCGGCAGCCAAGCATCCTCAAGGTCTAGTTCCA
GAAGTCGAAACAGCTCCAGAAACTCCACACCAGGGTCCAGTAGGGGCACAAGTCCGGCGCGGATGGCGGG
CAACGGCGGAGACGCCGCACTCGCTCTGTTGCTCCTGGACCGGCTCAACCAACTTGAATCCAAGATGAGT
GGTAAGGGACAGCAGCAACAAGGTCAAACCGTAACCAAGAAAAGCGCTGCAGAAGCTTCTAAAAAACCTC
GACAAAAACGGACCGCTACGAAGGCATATAACGTTACTCAAGCCTTCGGGAGACGAGGGCCGGAGCAAAC
CCAGGGGAATTTTGGAGATCAGGAGCTCATCCGGCAAGGGACAGATTACAAACATTGGCCTCAAATCGCT
CAGTTCGCGCCGTCCGCAAGTGCTTTTTTCGGAATGTCTCGCATCGGTATGGAAGTAACACCATCCGGGA
CATGGCTCACTTATACCGGCGCCATCAAGCTGGACGACAAAGATCCAAATTTCAAAGATCAGGTGATTCT
CTTGAATAAACACATAGACGCGTATAAGACGTTTCCACCCACCGAACCCAAGAAGGACAAAAAGAAAAAA
GCTTACGAAACACAAGCGTTGCCCCAGCGACAGAAGAAGCAGCAAACCGTCACCCTCCTGCCAGCCGCTG
ATCTCGATGACTTCTCCAAGCAACTTCAACAGTCCATGAGCTCAGCCGATTCTACTCAGGCGTAACTCGA
GTCTAGAGGGCCCGTTTAAACCCGCTGATCAGCCTCGACTGTGCCTTCTAGTTGCCAGCCATCTGTTGTT
TGCCCCTCCCCCGTGCCTTCCTTGACCCTGGAAGGTGCCACTCCCACTGTCCTTTCCTAATAAAATGAGG
AAATTGCATCGCATTGTCTGAGTAGGTGTCATTCTATTCTGGGGGGTGGGGTGGGGCAGGACAGCAAGGG
GGAGGATTGGGAAGACAATAGCAGGCATGCTGGGGATGCGGTGGGCTCTATGGCTTCTGAGGCGGAAAGA
ACCAGCTGGGGCTCTAGGGGGTATCCCC
[124 nt withheld, positions 2339-2462]
C
[91 nt withheld, positions 2464-2554]
A
[49 nt withheld, positions 2556-2604]
CCTTTGACGTTGGAGTCCACGTTCTTT
[37 nt withheld, positions 2632-2668]
ACCCTATCTCGGTCTATTCTTTTGATTTATAAGGGATTTTGCCGATTTCGGCCTATTGGTTAAAAAATGA
GCTGATTTAACAAAAATTTAACGCGAATTAATTCTGTGGAATGTGTGTCAGTTAGGGTGTGGAAAGTCCC
CAGGCTCCCCAGCAGGCAGAAGTATGCAAAGCATGCATCTCAATTAGTCAGCAACCAGGTGTGGAAAGTC
CCCAGGCTCCCCAGCAGGCAGAAGTATGCAAAGCATGCATCTCAATTAGTCAGCAACCATAGTCCCGCCC
CTAACTCCGCCCATCCCGCCCCTAACTCCGCCCAGTTCCGCCCATTCTCCGCCCCATGGCTGACTAATTT
TTTTTATTTATGCAGAGGCCGAGGCCGCCTCTGCCTCTGAGCTATTCCAGAAGTAGTGAGGAGGCTTTTT
TGGAGGCCTAGGCTTTTGCAAAAAGCTCCCGGGAGCTTGTATATCCATTTTCGGATCTGATCAAGAGACA
GGATGAGGATCGTTTCGCATGATTGAACAAGATGGATTGCACGCAGGTTCTCCGGCCGCTTGGGTGGAGA
GGCTATTCGGCTATGACTGGGCACAACAGACAATCGGCTGCTCTGATGCCGCCGTGTTCCGGCTGTCAGC
GCAGGGGCGCCCGGTTCTTTTTGTCAAGACCGACCTGTCCGGTGCCCTGAATGAACTGCAGGACGAGGCA
GCGCGGCTATCGTGGCTGGCCACGACGGGCGTTCCTTGCGCAGCTGTGCTCGACGTTGTCACTGAAGCGG
GAAGGGACTGGCTGCTATTGGGCGAAGTGCCGGGGCAGGATCTCCTGTCATCTCACCTTGCTCCTGCCGA
GAAAGTATCCATCATGGCTGATGCAATGCGGCGGCTGCATACGCTTGATCCGGCTACCTGCCCATTCGAC
CACCAAGCGAAACATCGCATCGAGCGAGCACGTACTCGGATGGAAGCCGGTCTTGTCGATCAGGATGATC
TGGACGAAGAGCATCAGGGGCTCGCGCCAGCCGAACTGTTCGCCAGGCTCAAGGCGCGCATGCCCGACGG
CGAGGATCTCGTCGTGACCCATGGCGATGCCTGCTTGCCGAATATCATGGTGGAAAATGGCCGCTTTTCT
GGATTCATCGACTGTGGCCGGCTGGGTGTGGCGGACCGCTATCAGGACATAGCGTTGGCTACCCGTGATA
TTGCTGAAGAGCTTGGCGGCGAATGGGCTGACCGCTTCCTCGTGCTTTACGGTATCGCCGCTCCCGATTC
GCAGCGCATCGCCTTCTATCGCCTTCTTGACGAGTTCTTCTGAGCGGGACTCTGGGGTTCGAAATGACCG
ACCAAGCGACGCCCAACCTGCCATCACGAGATTTCGATTCCACCGCCGCCTTCTATGAAAGGTTGGGCTT
CGGAATCGTTTTCCGGGACGCCGGCTGGATGATCCTCCAGCGCGGGGATCTCATGCTGGAGTTCTTCGCC
CACCCCAACTTGTTTATTGCAGCTTATAATGGTTACAAATAAAGCAATAGCATCACAAATTTCACAAATA
AAGCATTTTTTTCACTGCATTCTAGTTGTGGTTTGTCCAAACTCATCAATGTATCTTATCATGTCTGTAT
ACCGTCGACCTCTAGCTAGAGCTTGGCGTAATCATGGTCATAGCTGTTTCCTGTGTGAAATTGTTATCCG
CTCACAATTCCACACAACATACGAGCCGGAAGCATAAAGTGTAAAGCCTGGGGTGCCTAATGAGTGAGCT
AACTCACATTAATTGCGTTGCGCTCACTGCCCGCTTTCCAGTCGGGAAACCTGTCGTGCCAGCTGCATTA
ATGAATCGGCCAACGCGCGGGGAGAGGCGGTTTGCGTATTGGGCGCTCTTCCGCTTCCTCGCTCACTGAC
TCGCTGCGCTCGGTCGTTCGGCTGCGGCGAGCGGTATCAGCTCACTCAAAGGCGGTAATACGGTTATCCA
CAGAATCAGGGGATAACGCAGGAAAGAACATGTGAGCAAAAGGCCAGCAAAAGGCCAGGAACCGTAAAAA
GGCCGCGTTGCTGGCGTTTTTCCATAGGCTCCGCCCCCCTGACGAGCATCACAAAAATCGACGCTCAAGT
CAGAGGTGGCGAAACCCGACAGGACTATAAAGATACCAGGCGTTTCCCCCTGGAAGCTCCCTCGTGCGCT
CTCCTGTTCCGACCCTGCCGCTTACCGGATACCTGTCCGCCTTTCTCCCTTCGGGAAGCGTGGCGCTTTC
TCATAGCTCACGCTGTAGGTATCTCAGTTCGGTGTAGGTCGTTCGCTCCAAGCTGGGCTGTGTGCACGAA
CCCCCCGTTCAGCCCGACCGCTGCGCCTTATCCGGTAACTATCGTCTTGAGTCCAACCCGGTAAGACACG
ACTTATCGCCACTGGCAGCAGCCACTGGTAACAGGATTAGCAGAGCGAGGTATGTAGGCGGTGCTACAGA
GTTCTTGAAGTGGTGGCCTAACTACGGCTACACTAGAAGAACAGTATTTGGTATCTGCGCTCTGCTGAAG
CCAGTTACCTTCGGAAAAAGAGTTGGTAGCTCTTGATCCGGCAAACAAACCACCGCTGGTAGCGGTGGTT
TTTTTGTTTGCAAGCAGCAGATTACGCGCAGAAAAAAAGGATCTCAAGAAGATCCTTTGATCTTTTCTAC
GGGGTCTGACGCTCAGTGGAACGAAAACTCACGTTAAGGGATTTTGGTCATGAGATTATCAAAAAGGATC
TTCACCTAGATCCTTTTAAATTAAAAATGAAGTTTTAAATCAATCTAAAGTATATATGAGTAAACTTGGT
CTGACAGTTACCAATGCTTAATCAGTGAGGCACCTATCTCAGCGATCTGTCTATTTCGTTCATCCATAGT
TGCCTGACTCCCCGTCGTGTAGATAACTACGATACGGGAGGGCTTACCATCTGGCCCCAGTGCTGCAATG
ATACCGCGAGACCCACGCTCACCGGCTCCAGATTTATCAGCAATAAACCAGCCAGCCGGAAGGGCCGAGC
GCAGAAGTGGTCCTGCAACTTTATCCGCCTCCATCCAGTCTATTAATTGTTGCCGGGAAGCTAGAGTAAG
TAGTTCGCCAGTTAATAGTTTGCGCAACGTTGTTGCCATTGCTACAGGCATCGTGGTGTCACGCTCGTCG
TTTGGTATGGCTTCATTCAGCTCCGGTTCCCAACGATCAAGGCGAGTTACATGATCCCCCATGTTGTGCA
AAAAAGCGGTTAGCTCCTTCGGTCCTCCGATCGTTGTCAGAAGTAAGTTGGCCGCAGTGTTATCACTCAT
GGTTATGGCAGCACTGCATAATTCTCTTACTGTCATGCCATCCGTAAGATGCTTTTCTGTGACTGGTGAG
TACTCAACCAAGTCATTCTGAGAATAGTGTATGCGGCGACCGAGTTGCTCTTGCCCGGCGTCAATACGGG
ATAATACCGCGCCACATAGCAGAACTTTAAAAGTGCTCATCATTGGAAAACGTTCTTCGGGGCGAAAACT
CTCAAGGATCTTACCGCTGTTGAGATCCAGTTCGATGTAACCCACTCGTGCACCCAACTGATCTTCAGCA
TCTTTTACTTTCACCAGCGTTTCTGGGTGAGCAAAAACAGGAAGGCAAAATGCCGCAAAAAAGGGAATAA
GGGCGACACGGAAATGTTGAATACTCATACTCTTCCTTTTTCAATATTATTGAAGCATTTATCAGGGTTA
TTGTCTCATGAGCGGATACATATTTGAATGTATTTAGAAAAATAAACAAATAGGGGTTCCGCGCACATTT
CCCCGAAAAGTGCCACCTGACGTCGACGGATCGGGAGATCTCCCGATCCCCTATGGTGCACTCTCAGTAC
AATCTGCTCTGATGCCGCATAGTTAAGCCAGTATCTGCTCCCTGCTTGTGTGTTGGAGGTCGCTGAGTAG
TGCGCGAGCAAAATTTAAGCTACAACAAGGCAAGGCTTGACCGACAATTGCATGAAGAATCTGCTTAGGG
Features (pLannotate 1.2.2; 20 found; start..end, strand, type, name):
     49..428     +  enhancer       CMV enhancer: human cytomegalovirus immediate early enhancer
    429..632     +  promoter       CMV promoter: human cytomegalovirus (CMV) immediate early promoter
    628..661     +  LTR            5' LTR (truncated) (fragment): truncated 5' long terminal repeat (LTR) from HIV-1
    677..695     +  promoter       T7 promoter: promoter for bacteriophage T7 RNA polymerase
    766..2022    +  CDS            N: NCAP_SARS2 - Experimental evidence at protein level: Swiss-Prot protein existence level 1. Packages the positive strand viral genome RNA into a helical ribonucleocapsid (RNP) and plays a fundamental role during virion assembly through its interactions with the viral genome and membrane protein M. Plays an important role in enhancing the efficiency of subgenomic viral RNA transcription as well as viral replication (By similarity). May modulate transforming growth factor-beta signaling by binding host smad3 (By similarity). From Severe acute respiratory syndrome coronavirus 2 (2019-nCoV) (SARS-C
   2069..2293    +  polyA_signal   bGH poly(A) signal: bovine growth hormone polyadenylation signal
   2297..2318    +  promoter       SV40 promoter (fragment): SV40 enhancer and early promoter
   2339..2767    +  rep_origin     f1 ori (sequence partly withheld): f1 bacteriophage origin of replication; arrow indicates direction of (+) strand synthesis
   2781..3110    +  promoter       SV40 promoter: SV40 enhancer and early promoter
   3177..3968    +  CDS            neo: KKA2_KLEPN - Also known as kan, nptII. Experimental evidence at protein level: Swiss-Prot protein existence level 1. Resistance to kanamycin, neomycin, paromomycin, ribostamycin, butirosin and gentamicin B. From Klebsiella pneumoniae.
   3992..4150    +  CDS            ble (fragment): BLE_KLEPN - Experimental evidence at protein level: Swiss-Prot protein existence level 1. Binding protein with a strong affinity to the bleomycin family of antibiotics. Binds to CL990; an antimitotic-antibiotic compound. From Klebsiella pneumoniae.
   4145..4266    +  polyA_signal   SV40 poly(A) signal: SV40 polyadenylation signal
   4339..4355    -  protein_bind   lac operator: The lac repressor binds to the lac operator to inhibit transcription in E. coli. This inhibition can be relieved by adding lactose or isopropyl-β-D-thiogalactopyranoside (IPTG). lac repressor encoded by lacI
   4363..4393    -  promoter       lac promoter: promoter for the E. coli lac operon
   4408..4429    -  protein_bind   CAP binding site: CAP binding activates transcription in the presence of cAMP. E. coli catabolite activator protein
   4442..4534    -  CDS            lacI (fragment): lac repressor; lacI; The lac repressor binds to the lac operator to inhibit transcription in E. coli. This inhibition can be relieved by adding lactose or isopropyl-β-D-thiogalactopyranoside (IPTG).
   4717..5305    -  rep_origin     ori: high-copy-number ColE1/pMB1/pBR322/pUC origin of replication
   5476..6336    -  CDS            AmpR: β-lactamase; bla; confers resistance to ampicillin, carbenicillin, and related antibiotics
   6337..6441    -  promoter       AmpR promoter: bla
   6500..6552    -  misc_feature   bom (fragment): basis of mobility region from pBR322
