[The description below was written by a language model from this plasmid's Addgene catalogue record and pLannotate feature annotations shown in this document.]
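Description:
CoV2-N-D377Y is a mammalian expression plasmid of about 6.7 kb built on the pcDNA3.1 backbone, designed for transient expression of a codon-optimized SARS-CoV-2 nucleocapsid (N) protein carrying the D377Y substitution. The N open reading frame, inserted by Gibson assembly, sits downstream of the human cytomegalovirus immediate-early enhancer and promoter and is followed by the bovine growth hormone polyadenylation signal, an arrangement that gives strong constitutive transcription in transfected mammalian cells. A T7 promoter lies between the CMV promoter and the coding sequence, as is usual for this backbone, and would allow in vitro transcription. No epitope tag or reporter is annotated on the insert. The automated annotation also flags several very short fragments (an HIV-1 LTR piece, ble, lacI, bom); these are small partial matches rather than functional elements.

In bacteria the plasmid is maintained through a high-copy ColE1/pUC-type origin and selected with ampicillin via the β-lactamase gene; an f1 origin is also present for single-stranded DNA production. The backbone carries a neomycin/kanamycin phosphotransferase cassette driven by the SV40 early promoter and terminated by the SV40 poly(A) signal, which could support G418 selection in mammalian cells, although the stated use is transient.

According to the record, the construct is used to generate RNA-packaging SARS-CoV-2 virus-like particles. N packages viral RNA into a ribonucleoprotein and participates in assembly through interaction with the membrane protein, so supplying this mutant N allows the effect of the D377Y change on particle formation and RNA delivery to be assessed. The other components needed for such particles are not part of this plasmid.
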