Addgene plasmid #177957: CoV2-N-D377Y
Purpose: Transient mammalian expression of codon optimized SARS-CoV-2 Nucleocapsid (D377Y). Used for generating RNA packaging virus-like particles.
Depositing lab: Jennifer Doudna. Depositing organization: J. David Gladstone Institutes. Publication: Rapid assessment of SARS-CoV-2 evolved variants using virus-like particles. Syed AM, Taha TY, Tabata T, Chen IP, Ciling A, Khalid MM, Sreekumar B, Chen PY, Hayashi JM, Soczek KM, Ott M, Doudna JA. Science. 2021 Nov 4:eabl6184. doi: 10.1126/science.abl6184. PubMed 34735219.
Backbone
  Vector backbone: pcDNA3.1
  Vector type: Mammalian Expression
Growth in bacteria
  Bacterial resistance: Ampicillin, 100 μg/mL
  Growth temperature: 37°C
  Growth strain: DH5alpha
  Copy number: High Copy
Gene/Insert
  Gene/Insert name: SARS-CoV-2 Nucleocapsid (D377Y)
  Species: Other
  Mutation: D377Y
  Entrez Gene: N (a.k.a. GU280_gp10)
  Cloning method: Gibson Cloning
Terms and licenses: Academic/Nonprofit Terms; Industry Terms: Not Available to Industry
Depositor comments: Please visit https://www.biorxiv.org/content/10.1101/2021.08.05.455082v1 for bioRxv preprint.
How to cite: CoV2-N-D377Y was a gift from Jennifer Doudna (Addgene plasmid # 177957 ; http://n2t.net/addgene:177957 ; RRID:Addgene_177957)
